>Addgene plasmid #197035 | FUGW-APOBEC1-YTH-mCherry | addgene full sequence | sequence record 392709 | Addgene NGS Result
ATGTGTGTCAGTTAGGGTGTGGAAAGTCCCCAGGCTCCCCAGCAGGCAGAAGTATGCAAAGCATGCATCT
CAATTAGTCAGCAACCAGGTGTGGAAAGTCCCCAGGCTCCCCAGCAGGCAGAAGTATGCAAAGCATGCAT
CTCAATTAGTCAGCAACCATAGTCCCGCCCCTAACTCCGCCCATCCCGCCCCTAACTCCGCCCAGTTCCG
CCCATTCTCCGCCCCATGGCTGACTAATTTTTTTTATTTATGCAGAGGCCGAGGCCGCCTCTGCCTCTGA
GCTATTCCAGAAGTAGTGAGGAGGCTTTTTTGGAGGCCTAGGCTTTTGCAAAAAGCTCCCGGGAGCTTGT
ATATCCATTTTCGGATCTGATCAGCACGTGTTGACAATTAATCATCGGCATAGTATATCGGCATAGTATA
ATACGACAAGGTGAGGAACTAAACCATGGCCAAGTTGACCAGTGCCGTTCCGGTGCTCACCGCGCGCGAC
GTCGCCGGAGCGGTCGAGTTCTGGACCGACCGGCTCGGGTTCTCCCGGGACTTCGTGGAGGACGACTTCG
CCGGTGTGGTCCGGGACGACGTGACCCTGTTCATCAGCGCGGTCCAGGACCAGGTGGTGCCGGACAACAC
CCTGGCCTGGGTGTGGGTGCGCGGCCTGGACGAGCTGTACGCCGAGTGGTCGGAGGTCGTGTCCACGAAC
TTCCGGGACGCCTCCGGGCCGGCCATGACCGAGATCGGCGAGCAGCCGTGGGGGCGGGAGTTCGCCCTGC
GCGACCCGGCCGGCAACTGCGTGCACTTCGTGGCCGAGGAGCAGGACTGACACGTGCTACGAGATTTCGA
TTCCACCGCCGCCTTCTATGAAAGGTTGGGCTTCGGAATCGTTTTCCGGGACGCCGGCTGGATGATCCTC
CAGCGCGGGGATCTCATGCTGGAGTTCTTCGCCCACCCCAACTTGTTTATTGCAGCTTATAATGGTTACA
AATAAAGCAATAGCATCACAAATTTCACAAATAAAGCATTTTTTTCACTGCATTCTAGTTGTGGTTTGTC
CAAACTCATCAATGTATCTTATCATGTCTGTATACCGTCGACCTCTAGCTAGAGCTTGGCGTAATCATGG
TCATAGCTGTTTCCTGTGTGAAATTGTTATCCGCTCACAATTCCACACAACATACGAGCCGGAAGCATAA
AGTGTAAAGCCTGGGGTGCCTAATGAGTGAGCTAACTCACATTAATTGCGTTGCGCTCACTGCCCGCTTT
CCAGTCGGGAAACCTGTCGTGCCAGCTGCATTAATGAATCGGCCAACGCGCGGGGAGAGGCGGTTTGCGT
ATTGGGCGCTCTTCCGCTTCCTCGCTCACTGACTCGCTGCGCTCGGTCGTTCGGCTGCGGCGAGCGGTAT
CAGCTCACTCAAAGGCGGTAATACGGTTATCCACAGAATCAGGGGATAACGCAGGAAAGAACATGTGAGC
AAAAGGCCAGCAAAAGGCCAGGAACCGTAAAAAGGCCGCGTTGCTGGCGTTTTTCCATAGGCTCCGCCCC
CCTGACGAGCATCACAAAAATCGACGCTCAAGTCAGAGGTGGCGAAACCCGACAGGACTATAAAGATACC
AGGCGTTTCCCCCTGGAAGCTCCCTCGTGCGCTCTCCTGTTCCGACCCTGCCGCTTACCGGATACCTGTC
CGCCTTTCTCCCTTCGGGAAGCGTGGCGCTTTCTCATAGCTCACGCTGTAGGTATCTCAGTTCGGTGTAG
GTCGTTCGCTCCAAGCTGGGCTGTGTGCACGAACCCCCCGTTCAGCCCGACCGCTGCGCCTTATCCGGTA
ACTATCGTCTTGAGTCCAACCCGGTAAGACACGACTTATCGCCACTGGCAGCAGCCACTGGTAACAGGAT
TAGCAGAGCGAGGTATGTAGGCGGTGCTACAGAGTTCTTGAAGTGGTGGCCTAACTACGGCTACACTAGA
AGAACAGTATTTGGTATCTGCGCTCTGCTGAAGCCAGTTACCTTCGGAAAAAGAGTTGGTAGCTCTTGAT
CCGGCAAACAAACCACCGCTGGTAGCGGTGGTTTTTTTGTTTGCAAGCAGCAGATTACGCGCAGAAAAAA
AGGATCTCAAGAAGATCCTTTGATCTTTTCTACGGGGTCTGACGCTCAGTGGAACGAAAACTCACGTTAA
GGGATTTTGGTCATGAGATTATCAAAAAGGATCTTCACCTAGATCCTTTTAAATTAAAAATGAAGTTTTA
AATCAATCTAAAGTATATATGAGTAAACTTGGTCTGACAGTTACCAATGCTTAATCAGTGAGGCACCTAT
CTCAGCGATCTGTCTATTTCGTTCATCCATAGTTGCCTGACTCCCCGTCGTGTAGATAACTACGATACGG
GAGGGCTTACCATCTGGCCCCAGTGCTGCAATGATACCGCGAGACCCACGCTCACCGGCTCCAGATTTAT
CAGCAATAAACCAGCCAGCCGGAAGGGCCGAGCGCAGAAGTGGTCCTGCAACTTTATCCGCCTCCATCCA
GTCTATTAATTGTTGCCGGGAAGCTAGAGTAAGTAGTTCGCCAGTTAATAGTTTGCGCAACGTTGTTGCC
ATTGCTACAGGCATCGTGGTGTCACGCTCGTCGTTTGGTATGGCTTCATTCAGCTCCGGTTCCCAACGAT
CAAGGCGAGTTACATGATCCCCCATGTTGTGCAAAAAAGCGGTTAGCTCCTTCGGTCCTCCGATCGTTGT
CAGAAGTAAGTTGGCCGCAGTGTTATCACTCATGGTTATGGCAGCACTGCATAATTCTCTTACTGTCATG
CCATCCGTAAGATGCTTTTCTGTGACTGGTGAGTACTCAACCAAGTCATTCTGAGAATAGTGTATGCGGC
GACCGAGTTGCTCTTGCCCGGCGTCAATACGGGATAATACCGCGCCACATAGCAGAACTTTAAAAGTGCT
CATCATTGGAAAACGTTCTTCGGGGCGAAAACTCTCAAGGATCTTACCGCTGTTGAGATCCAGTTCGATG
TAACCCACTCGTGCACCCAACTGATCTTCAGCATCTTTTACTTTCACCAGCGTTTCTGGGTGAGCAAAAA
CAGGAAGGCAAAATGCCGCAAAAAAGGGAATAAGGGCGACACGGAAATGTTGAATACTCATACTCTTCCT
TTTTCAATATTATTGAAGCATTTATCAGGGTTATTGTCTCATGAGCGGATACATATTTGAATGTATTTAG
AAAAATAAACAAATAGGGGTTCCGCGCACATTTCCCCGAAAAGTGCCACCTGACGTCGACGGATCGGGAG
ATCTCCCGATCCCCTATGGTGCACTCTCAGTACAATCTGCTCTGATGCCGCATAGTTAAGCCAGTATCTG
CTCCCTGCTTGTGTGTTGGAGGTCGCTGAGTAGTGCGCGAGCAAAATTTAAGCTACAACAAGGCAAGGCT
TGACCGACAATTGCATGAAGAATCTGCTTAGGGTTAGGCGTTTTGCGCTGCTTCGCGATGTACGGGCCAG
ATATACGCGTTGACATTGATTATTGACTAGTTATTAATAGTAATCAATTACGGGGTCATTAGTTCATAGC
CCATATATGGAGTTCCGCGTTACATAACTTACGGTAAATGGCCCGCCTGGCTGACCGCCCAACGACCCCC
GCCCATTGACGTCAATAATGACGTATGTTCCCATAGTAACGCCAATAGGGACTTTCCATTGACGTCAATG
GGTGGAGTATTTACGGTAAACTGCCCACTTGGCAGTACATCAAGTGTATCATATGCCAAGTACGCCCCCT
ATTGACGTCAATGACGGTAAATGGCCCGCCTGGCATTATGCCCAGTACATGACCTTATGGGACTTTCCTA
CTTGGCAGTACATCTACGTATTAGTCATCGCTATTACCATGGTGATGCGGTTTTGGCAGTACATCAATGG
GCGTGGATAGCGGTTTGACTCACGGGGATTTCCAAGTCTCCACCCCATTGACGTCAATGGGAGTTTGTTT
TGGCACCAAAATCAACGGGACTTTCCAAAATGTCGTAACAACTCCGCCCCATTGACGCAAATGGGCGGTA
GGCGTGTACGGTGGGAGGTCTATATAAGCAGCGCGTTTTGCCTGTACTGGGTCTCTCTGGTTAGACCAGA
TCTGAGCCTGGGAGCTCTCTGGCTAACTAGGGAACCCACTGCTTAAGCCTCAATAAAGCTTGCCTTGAGT
GCTTCAAGTAGTGTGTGCCCGTCTGTTGTGTGACTCTGGTAACTAGAGATCCCTCAGACCCTTTTAGTCA
GTGTGGAAAATCTCTAGCAGTGGCGCCCGAACAGGGACTTGAAAGCGAAAGGGAAACCAGAGGAGCTCTC
TCGACGCAGGACTCGGCTTGCTGAAGCGCGCACGGCAAGAGGCGAGGGGCGGCGACTGGTGAGTACGCCA
AAAATTTTGACTAGCGGAGGCTAGAAGGAGAGAGATGGGTGCGAGAGCGTCAGTATTAAGCGGGGGAGAA
TTAGATCGCGATGGGAAAAAATTCGGTTAAGGCCAGGGGGAAAGAAAAAATATAAATTAAAACATATAGT
ATGGGCAAGCAGGGAGCTAGAACGATTCGCAGTTAATCCTGGCCTGTTAGAAACATCAGAAGGCTGTAGA
CAAATACTGGGACAGCTACAACCATCCCTTCAGACAGGATCAGAAGAACTTAGATCATTATATAATACAG
TAGCAACCCTCTATTGTGTGCATCAAAGGATAGAGATAAAAGACACCAAGGAAGCTTTAGACAAGATAGA
GGAAGAGCAAAACAAAAGTAAGACCACCGCACAGCAAGCGGCCGCTGATCTTCAGACCTGGAGGAGGAGA
TATGAGGGACAATTGGAGAAGTGAATTATATAAATATAAAGTAGTAAAAATTGAACCATTAGGAGTAGCA
CCCACCAAGGCAAAGAGAAGAGTGGTGCAGAGAGAAAAAAGAGCAGTGGGAATAGGAGCTTTGTTCCTTG
GGTTCTTGGGAGCAGCAGGAAGCACTATGGGCGCAGCGTCAATGACGCTGACGGTACAGGCCAGACAATT
ATTGTCTGGTATAGTGCAGCAGCAGAACAATTTGCTGAGGGCTATTGAGGCGCAACAGCATCTGTTGCAA
CTCACAGTCTGGGGCATCAAGCAGCTCCAGGCAAGAATCCTGGCTGTGGAAAGATACCTAAAGGATCAAC
AGCTCCTGGGGATTTGGGGTTGCTCTGGAAAACTCATTTGCACCACTGCTGTGCCTTGGAATGCTAGTTG
GAGTAATAAATCTCTGGAACAGATTTGGAATCACACGACCTGGATGGAGTGGGACAGAGAAATTAACAAT
TACACAAGCTTAATACACTCCTTAATTGAAGAATCGCAAAACCAGCAAGAAAAGAATGAACAAGAATTAT
TGGAATTAGATAAATGGGCAAGTTTGTGGAATTGGTTTAACATAACAAATTGGCTGTGGTATATAAAATT
ATTCATAATGATAGTAGGAGGCTTGGTAGGTTTAAGAATAGTTTTTGCTGTACTTTCTATAGTGAATAGA
GTTAGGCAGGGATATTCACCATTATCGTTTCAGACCCACCTCCCAACCCCGAGGGGACCCGACAGGCCCG
AAGGAATAGAAGAAGAAGGTGGAGAGAGAGACAGAGACAGATCCATTCGATTAGTGAACGGATCGGCACT
GCGTGCGCCAATTCTGCAGACAAATGGCAGTATTCATCCACAATTTTAAAAGAAAAGGGGGGATTGGGGG
GTACAGTGCAGGGGAAAGAATAGTAGACATAATAGCAACAGACATACAAACTAAAGAATTACAAAAACAA
ATTACAAAAATTCAAAATTTTCGGGTTTATTACAGGGACAGCAGAGATCCAGTTTGGTTAATTAACCCGT
GTCGGCTCCAGATCTGGCCTCCGCGCCGGGTTTTGGCGCCTCCCGCGGGCGCCCCCCTCCTCACGGCGAG
CGCTGCCACGTCAGACGAAGGGCGCAGCGAGCGTCCTGATCCTTCCGCCCGGACGCTCAGGACAGCGGCC
CGCTGCTCATAAGACTCGGCCTTAGAACCCCAGTATCAGCAGAAGGACATTTTAGGACGGGACTTGGGTG
ACTCTAGGGCACTGGTTTTCTTTCCAGAGAGCGGAACAGGCGAGGAAAAGTAGTCCCTTCTCGGCGATTC
TGCGGAGGGATCTCCGTGGGGCGGTGAACGCCGATGATTATATAAGGACGCGCCGGGTGTGGCACAGCTA
GTTCCGTCGCAGCCGGGATTTGGGTCGCGGTTCTTGTTTGTGGATCGCTGTGATCGTCACTTGGTGAGTA
GCGGGCTGCTGGGCTGGCCGGGGCTTTCGTGGCCGCCGGGCCGCTCGGTGGGACGGAAGCGTGTGGAGAG
ACCGCCAAGGGCTGTAGTCTGGGTCCGCGAGCAAGGTTGCCCTGAACTGGGGGTTGGGGGGAGCGCAGCA
AAATGGCGGCTGTTCCCGAGTCTTGAATGGAAGACGCTTGTGAGGCGGGCTGTGAGGTCGTTGAAACAAG
GTGGGGGGCATGGTGGGCGGCAAGAACCCAAGGTCTTGAGGCCTTCGCTAATGCGGGAAAGCTCTTATTC
GGGTGAGATGGGCTGGGGCACCATCTGGGGACCCTGACGTGAAGTTTGTCACTGACTGGAGAACTCGGTT
TGTCGTCTGTTGCGGGGGCGGCAGTTATGGCGGTGCCGTTGGGCAGTGCACCCGTACCTTTGGGAGCGCG
CGCCCTCGTCGTGTCGTGACGTCACCCGTTCTGTTGGCTTATAATGCAGGGTGGGGCCACCTGCCGGTAG
GTGTGCGGTAGGCTTTTCTCCGTCGCAGGACGCAGGGTTCGGGCCTAGGGTAGGCTCTCCTGAATCGACA
GGCGCCGGACCTCTGGTGAGGGGAGGGATAAGTGAGGCGTCAGTTTCTTTGGTCGGTTTTATGTACCTAT
CTTCTTAAGTAGCTGAAGCTCCGGTTTTGAACTATGCGCTCGGGGTTGGCGAGTGTGTTTTGTGAAGTTT
TTTAGGCACCTTTTGAAATGTAATCATTTGGGTCAATATGTAATTTTCAGTGTTAGACTAGTAAATTGTC
CGCTAAATTCTGGCCGTTTTTGGCTTTTTTGTTAGACGAAGCTTGGGCTGCAGGTCGACTGGCCACCCGC
CACCATGAGCTCAGAGACTGGCCCAGTGGCTGTGGACCCCACATTGAGACGGCGGATCGAGCCCCATGAG
TTTGAGGTATTCTTCGATCCGAGAGAGCTCCGCAAGGAGACCTGCCTGCTTTACGAAATTAATTGGGGGG
GCCGGCACTCCATTTGGCGACATACATCACAGAACACTAACAAGCACGTCGAAGTCAACTTCATCGAGAA
GTTCACGACAGAAAGATATTTCTGTCCGAACACAAGGTGCAGCATTACCTGGTTTCTCAGCTGGAGCCCA
TGCGGCGAATGTAGTAGGGCCATCACTGAATTCCTGTCAAGGTATCCCCACGTCACTCTGTTTATTTACA
TCGCAAGGCTGTACCACCACGCTGACCCCCGCAATCGACAAGGCCTGCGGGATTTGATCTCTTCAGGTGT
GACTATCCAAATTATGACTGAGCAGGAGTCAGGATACTGCTGGAGAAACTTTGTGAATTATAGCCCGAGT
AATGAAGCCCACTGGCCTAGGTATCCCCATCTGTGGGTACGACTGTACGTTCTTGAACTGTACTGCATCA
TACTGGGCCTGCCTCCTTGTCTCAACATTCTGAGAAGGAAGCAGCCACAGCTGACATTCTTTACCATCGC
TCTTCAGTCTTGTCATTACCAGCGACTGCCCCCACACATTCTCTGGGCCACCGGGTTGAAAAGCGGCAGC
GAGACTCCCGGGACCTCAGAGTCCGCCACACCAGAACCCCACCCAGTGTTGGAGAAGCTTCGGTCCATTA
ATAACTATAACCCCAAAGATTTTGACTGGAATCTGAAACATGGCCGGGTTTTCATCATTAAGAGCTACTC
TGAGGACGATATTCACCGTTCCATTAAGTATAATATTTGGTGCAGCACAGAGCATGGTAACAAGAGACTG
GATGCTGCTTATCGTTCCATGAACGGGAAAGGCCCCGTTTACTTACTTTTCAGTGTCAACGGCAGTGGAC
ACTTCTGTGGCGTGGCAGAAATGAAATCTGCTGTGGACTACAACACATGTGCAGGTGTGTGGTCCCAGGA
CAAATGGAAGGGTCGTTTTGATGTCAGGTGGATTTTTGTGAAGGACGTTCCCAATAGCCAACTGCGACAC
ATTCGCCTAGAGAACAACGAGAATAAACCAGTGACCAACTCTAGGGACACTCAGGAAGTGCCTCTGGAAA
AGGCTAAGCAGGTGTTGAAAATTATAGCCAGCTACAAGCACACCACTTCCATTTTTGATGACTTCTCACA
CTATGAGAAACGCCAAGAGGAAGAAGAAAGTGTTAAAAAGGAACGTCAAGGTCGTGGGAAAGAGGGCAGG
GGAAGTCTTCTAACATGCGGGGACGTGGAGGAAAATCCCGGCCCTCTAGAGATGGCTCCAAAGAAGAAGC
GTAAGGTAATGGTGAGCAAGGGCGAGGAGGACAACATGGCCATCATCAAGGAGTTCATGCGCTTCAAGGT
GCACATGGAGGGCTCCGTGAACGGCCGCGAGTTCGAGATCGAGGGCGAGGGCGAGGGCCGCCCCTACGAG
GGCACCCAGACCGCCAAGCTGAAGGTGACCAAGGGCGGCCCCCTGCCCTTCGCCTGGGACATCCTGTCCC
CTCAGTTCATGTACGGCTCCAAGGCCTACGTGAAGCACCCCGCCGACATCCCCGACTACTTGAAGCTGTC
CTTCCCCGAGGGCTTCAAGTGGGAGCGCGTGATGAACTTCGAGGACGGCGGCGTGGTGACCGTGACCCAG
GACTCCTCCCTGCAGGACGGCGAGTTCATCTACAAGGTGAAGCTGCGCGGCACCAACTTCCCCTCCGACG
GCCCCGTAATGCAGAAGAAGACCATGGGCTGGGAGGCCTCCTCCGAGCGGATGTACCCCGAGGACGGCGC
CCTGAAGGGCGAGATCAAGCAGAGGCTGAAGCTGAAGGACGGCGGCCACTACGACGCCGAGGTCAAGACC
ACCTACAAGGCCAAGAAGCCCGTGCAGCTGCCCGGCGCCTACAACGTCAACATCAAGCTGGACATCACCT
CCCACAACGAGGACTACACCATCGTGGAACAGTACGAGCGCGCCGAGGGCCGCCACTCCACCGGCGGCAT
GGACGAGCTGTACAAGTAAATTAAGCTAGTCTAGAATTCGATATCAAGCTTATCGATAATCAACCTCTGG
ATTACAAAATTTGTGAAAGATTGACTGGTATTCTTAACTATGTTGCTCCTTTTACGCTATGTGGATACGC
TGCTTTAATGCCTTTGTATCATGCTATTGCTTCCCGTATGGCTTTCATTTTCTCCTCCTTGTATAAATCC
TGGTTGCTGTCTCTTTATGAGGAGTTGTGGCCCGTTGTCAGGCAACGTGGCGTGGTGTGCACTGTGTTTG
CTGACGCAACCCCCACTGGTTGGGGCATTGCCACCACCTGTCAGCTCCTTTCCGGGACTTTCGCTTTCCC
CCTCCCTATTGCCACGGCGGAACTCATCGCCGCCTGCCTTGCCCGCTGCTGGACAGGGGCTCGGCTGTTG
GGCACTGACAATTCCGTGGTGTTGTCGGGGAAATCATCGTCCTTTCCTTGGCTGCTCGCCTGTGTTGCCA
CCTGGATTCTGCGCGGGACGTCCTTCTGCTACGTCCCTTCGGCCCTCAATCCAGCGGACCTTCCTTCCCG
CGGCCTGCTGCCGGCTCTGCGGCCTCTTCCGCGTCTTCGCCTTCGCCCTCAGACGAGTCGGATCTCCCTT
TGGGCCGCCTCCCCGCATCGATACCGTCGACCTCGAGACCTAGAAAAACATGGAGCAATCACAAGTAGCA
ATACAGCAGCTACCAATGCTGATTGTGCCTGGCTAGAAGCACAAGAGGAGGAGGAGGTGGGTTTTCCAGT
CACACCTCAGGTACCTTTAAGACCAATGACTTACAAGGCAGCTGTAGATCTTAGCCACTTTTTAAAAGAA
AAGGGGGGACTGGAAGGGCTAATTCACTCCCAACGAAGACAAGATATCCTTGATCTGTGGATCTACCACA
CACAAGGCTACTTCCCTGATTGGCAGAACTACACACCAGGGCCAGGGATCAGATATCCACTGACCTTTGG
ATGGTGCTACAAGCTAGTACCAGTTGAGCAAGAGAAGGTAGAAGAAGCCAATGAAGGAGAGAACACCCGC
TTGTTACACCCTGTGAGCCTGCATGGGATGGATGACCCGGAGAGAGAAGTATTAGAGTGGAGGTTTGACA
GCCGCCTAGCATTTCATCACATGGCCCGAGAGCTGCATCCGGACTGTACTGGGTCTCTCTGGTTAGACCA
GATCTGAGCCTGGGAGCTCTCTGGCTAACTAGGGAACCCACTGCTTAAGCCTCAATAAAGCTTGCCTTGA
GTGCTTCAAGTAGTGTGTGCCCGTCTGTTGTGTGACTCTGGTAACTAGAGATCCCTCAGACCCTTTTAGT
CAGTGTGGAAAATCTCTAGCAGGGCCCGTTTAAACCCGCTGATCAGCCTCGACTGTGCCTTCTAGTTGCC
AGCCATCTGTTGTTTGCCCCTCCCCCGTGCCTTCCTTGACCCTGGAAGGTGCCACTCCCACTGTCCTTTC
CTAATAAAATGAGGAAATTGCATCGCATTGTCTGAGTAGGTGTCATTCTATTCTGGGGGGTGGGGTGGGG
CAGGACAGCAAGGGGGAGGATTGGGAAGACAATAGCAGGCATGCTGGGGATGCGGTGGGCTCTATGGCTT
CTGAGGCGGAAAGAACCAGCTGGGGCTCTAGGGGGTATCCCC
[124 nt withheld, positions 10893-11016]
C
[91 nt withheld, positions 11018-11108]
A
[49 nt withheld, positions 11110-11158]
CCTTTGACGTTGGAGTCCACGTTCTTT
[37 nt withheld, positions 11186-11222]
ACCCTATCTCGGTCTATTCTTTTGATTTATAAGGGATTTTGCCGATTTCGGCCTATTGGTTAAAAAATGA
GCTGATTTAACAAAAATTTAACGCGAATTAATTCTGTGGA
Features (pLannotate 1.2.2; 33 found; start..end, strand, type, name):
      3..332     +  promoter       SV40 promoter: SV40 enhancer and early promoter
    380..427     +  promoter       EM7 promoter: synthetic bacterial promoter&nbsp
    446..820     +  CDS            BleoR: antibiotic-binding protein; Sh ble from Streptoalloteichus hindustanus; confers resistance to bleomycin, phleomycin, and Zeocin™
    830..955     +  CDS            ble (fragment): BLE_KLEPN - Experimental evidence at protein level: Swiss-Prot protein existence level 1. Binding protein with a strong affinity to the bleomycin family of antibiotics. Binds to CL990; an antimitotic-antibiotic compound. From Klebsiella pneumoniae.
    950..1071    +  polyA_signal   SV40 poly(A) signal: SV40 polyadenylation signal
   1142..1164    -  protein_bind   lac operator (fragment): The lac repressor binds to the lac operator to inhibit transcription in E. coli. This inhibition can be relieved by adding lactose or isopropyl-β-D-thiogalactopyranoside (IPTG). lac repressor encoded by lacI
   1168..1198    -  promoter       lac promoter: promoter for the E. coli lac operon
   1213..1234    -  protein_bind   CAP binding site: CAP binding activates transcription in the presence of cAMP. E. coli catabolite activator protein
   1247..1339    -  CDS            lacI (fragment): lac repressor; lacI; The lac repressor binds to the lac operator to inhibit transcription in E. coli. This inhibition can be relieved by adding lactose or isopropyl-β-D-thiogalactopyranoside (IPTG).
   1522..2110    -  rep_origin     ori: high-copy-number ColE1/pMB1/pBR322/pUC origin of replication
   2281..3141    -  CDS            AmpR: β-lactamase; bla; confers resistance to ampicillin, carbenicillin, and related antibiotics
   3142..3246    -  promoter       AmpR promoter: bla
   3305..3357    -  misc_feature   bom (fragment): basis of mobility region from pBR322
   3512..3891    +  enhancer       CMV enhancer: human cytomegalovirus immediate early enhancer
   3892..4091    +  promoter       CMV promoter: human cytomegalovirus (CMV) immediate early promoter
   4109..4289    +  LTR            5' LTR (truncated): truncated 5' long terminal repeat (LTR) from HIV-1
   4336..4461    +  misc_feature   HIV-1 Ψ: packaging signal of human immunodeficiency virus type 1
   4445..4808    +  CDS            HIV-1 gag (fragment): gag protein from human immunodeficiency virus 1; gag
   4954..5187    +  misc_feature   RRE: The Rev response element (RRE) of HIV-1 allows for Rev-dependent mRNA export from the nucleus to the cytoplasm.
   5564..5664    +  CDS            Rev (fragment): human immunodeficiency virus 1 (HIV-1) Rev protein; rev; enhances nuclear export of unspliced and incompletely spliced viral mRNAs
   5714..5831    +  misc_feature   cPPT/CTS: central polypurine tract and central termination sequence of HIV-1
   5896..7107    +  promoter       UbC promoter: human ubiquitin C promoter
   7145..7831    +  CDS            Apobec1: ABEC1_RAT - Experimental evidence at protein level: Swiss-Prot protein existence level 1. Catalytic component of the apolipoprotein B mRNA editing enzyme complex which is responsible for the postranscriptional editing of a CAA codon for Gln to a UAA codon for stop in the APOB mRNA. May also play a role in the epigenetic regulation of gene expression by participating in DNA demethylation. From Rattus norvegicus (Rat).
   7865..8461    +  CDS            YTHDF2 (fragment): YTHD2_HUMAN - Also known as HGRG8 From Homo sapiens (Human).
   8462..8514    +  CDS            T2A (fragment): 2A peptide from Thosea asigna virus capsid protein Eukaryotic ribosomes fail to insert a peptide bond between the Gly and Pro residues, yielding separate polypeptides.
   8549..9256    +  CDS            mCherry: mCherry is a basic (constitutively fluorescent) red fluorescent protein published in 2004, derived from Discosoma sp.. It is reported to be a very rapidly-maturing monomer with low acid sensitivity.
   9274..9298    +  misc_feature   MCS (fragment): pBluescript multiple cloning site
   9298..9886    +  misc_feature   WPRE: woodchuck hepatitis virus posttranscriptional regulatory element
   9823..10404   +  CDS            nef (fragment): NEF_HV1H2 - Experimental evidence at protein level: Swiss-Prot protein existence level 1. Extracellular Nef protein targets CD4(+) T-lymphocytes for apoptosis by interacting with CXCR4 surface receptors. From Human immunodeficiency virus type 1 group M subtype B (isolate HXB2) (HIV-1).
  10411..10591   +  LTR            5' LTR (truncated): truncated 5' long terminal repeat (LTR) from HIV-1
  10623..10847   +  polyA_signal   bGH poly(A) signal: bovine growth hormone polyadenylation signal
  10851..10872   +  promoter       SV40 promoter (fragment): SV40 enhancer and early promoter
  10893..11321   +  rep_origin     f1 ori (sequence partly withheld): f1 bacteriophage origin of replication; arrow indicates direction of (+) strand synthesis
