[The description below was written by a language model from this plasmid's Addgene catalogue record and pLannotate feature annotations shown in this document.]
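Description:
FUGW-APOBEC1-YTH-mCherry is an 11.3 kb HIV-1-derived lentiviral transfer vector built on the FUGW backbone for expression in mammalian cells, either by direct transfection or after packaging into lentiviral particles. In bacteria it is maintained through a ColE1/pUC-type origin and selected with ampicillin via the β-lactamase gene. The catalogue lists it as low copy and grown in a recombination-deficient strain, which is typical for repeat-containing lentiviral plasmids. The backbone also carries an f1 origin and an SV40/EM7-driven bleomycin/Zeocin resistance cassette that lies outside the LTR-flanked region, so it would not be transferred with the viral genome.

The viral genome is transcribed from a CMV enhancer/promoter fused to a truncated 5' LTR. It contains the Ψ packaging signal with a partial gag sequence, the Rev response element for nuclear export of the unspliced RNA, and the cPPT/CTS element, which aids nuclear import of the reverse-transcribed genome. Downstream, the human ubiquitin C promoter drives a single open reading frame encoding rat APOBEC1 cytosine deaminase fused to a fragment of human YTHDF2 that supplies the m6A-binding YTH domain. This is followed by a T2A peptide and mCherry, so the red fluorescent reporter is produced as a separate polypeptide marking expressing cells. A WPRE boosts transcript stability and expression, and the cassette ends in a truncated 3' LTR followed by a bGH polyadenylation signal.

By tethering a deaminase to an m6A reader domain, the fusion is expected to direct C-to-U editing near methylated adenosines in RNA, although the record does not state a specific application. The depositor notes that the insert was recloned from an earlier deposited plasmid by Gibson assembly.
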