Addgene plasmid #197035: FUGW-APOBEC1-YTH-mCherry
Purpose: Express APOBEC1 cytosine deaminase fused with YTH m6A binding domain from UbiC promoter.
Depositing lab: Ronald Hart. Depositing organization: Rutgers, The State University of New Jersey.
Backbone
  Vector backbone: FUGW
  Vector type: Mammalian Expression, Lentiviral
Growth in bacteria
  Bacterial resistance: Ampicillin, 100 μg/mL
  Growth temperature: 37°C
  Growth strain: NEB Stable
  Copy number: Low Copy
Gene/Insert
  Gene/Insert name: APOBEC1-YTH
  Species: H. sapiens (human), R. norvegicus (rat)
  Cloning method: Gibson Cloning
Terms and licenses: Academic/Nonprofit Terms; Industry Terms: Not Available to Industry
Depositor comments: Recloned from AddGene 131636
How to cite: FUGW-APOBEC1-YTH-mCherry was a gift from Ronald Hart (Addgene plasmid # 197035 ; http://n2t.net/addgene:197035 ; RRID:Addgene_197035)
